Addgene plasmid #133856: pEGFP-GNB1
Purpose: Mammalian expression of GNB1 N-terminally tagged with EGFP
Depositing lab: Dave Piston. Depositing organization: Washington University in Saint Louis. Publication: Two-Color Spatial Cumulant Analysis Detects Heteromeric Interactions between Membrane Proteins. Foust DJ, Godin AG, Ustione A, Wiseman PW, Piston DW. Biophys J. 2019 Nov 5;117(9):1764-1777. doi: 10.1016/j.bpj.2019.09.028. Epub 2019 Sep 28. PubMed 31606123.
Backbone
  Vector backbone: C1
  Backbone manufacturer: Clontech
  Total vector size (bp): 5784
  Vector type: Mammalian Expression
  Selectable markers: Neomycin (select with G418)
Growth in bacteria
  Bacterial resistance: Kanamycin, 50 μg/mL
  Growth temperature: 37°C
  Growth strain: DH5alpha
  Copy number: Unknown
Gene/Insert
  Gene/Insert name: GNB1 (alt names: Gbeta1; Gβ1)
  Species: H. sapiens (human)
  Entrez Gene: GNB1 (a.k.a. HG2A, MDS, MRD42)
  Tag / fusion protein: EGFP (N terminal on insert)
Resource information
  A portion of this plasmid was derived from a plasmid made by: Steven Vogel via Addgene #27810
Terms and licenses: Academic/Nonprofit Terms; Industry Terms: Not Available to Industry
How to cite: pEGFP-GNB1 was a gift from Dave Piston (Addgene plasmid # 133856 ; http://n2t.net/addgene:133856 ; RRID:Addgene_133856)
