[The description below was written by a language model from this plasmid's Addgene catalogue record and pLannotate feature annotations shown in this document.]
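Description:
pEGFP-GNB1 is a 5,784 bp mammalian expression plasmid built on the Clontech C1 backbone, designed to produce the human G protein β1 subunit (GNB1, also called Gβ1) with EGFP fused to its N terminus. Expression is driven by the human cytomegalovirus immediate early enhancer and promoter. The EGFP coding sequence comes first, followed by a short stretch of residual multiple cloning site that acts as a linker, and then the GNB1 open reading frame. The transcript is terminated by the SV40 polyadenylation signal. The automated annotation matched the insert to the bovine Gβ1 protein entry, whereas the catalogue record gives the species as human. The annotation alone does not resolve this, although a cross-species best hit would not be surprising for a protein that is highly conserved.

The plasmid is propagated in E. coli through a high-copy ColE1/pUC-type origin and also carries an f1 phage origin. A single Tn5 aminoglycoside phosphotransferase gene (NeoR/KanR) provides selection in both hosts. A bacterial bla-type promoter drives it for kanamycin resistance in bacteria, and the adjacent SV40 enhancer/early promoter, paired with the HSV TK polyadenylation signal, drives it for G418 selection of stably transfected mammalian cells. The small fragments annotated as SV40 large T antigen, ble and bGH poly(A) appear to be backbone remnants rather than functional elements.

The construct gives constitutive expression of fluorescently labelled Gβ1 in mammalian cells. The associated publication concerns two-colour fluorescence fluctuation analysis for detecting heteromeric interactions between membrane proteins. The record also notes that part of the plasmid was derived from an earlier deposited plasmid.
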