Features (pLannotate 1.2.2; 16 found; start..end, strand, type, name):
     61..364     +  enhancer       CMV enhancer: human cytomegalovirus immediate early enhancer
    365..568     +  promoter       CMV promoter: human cytomegalovirus (CMV) immediate early promoter
    613..1329    +  CDS            EGFP: EGFP is a basic (constitutively fluorescent) green fluorescent protein published in 1996, derived from Aequorea victoria. It is reported to be a rapidly-maturing weak dimer with moderate acid sensitivity.
   1330..1364    +  misc_feature   MCS (fragment): multiple cloning site
   1384..2403    +  CDS            GNB1 (sequence withheld): GBB1_BOVIN - Experimental evidence at protein level: Swiss-Prot protein existence level 1. Guanine nucleotide-binding proteins (G proteins) are involved as a modulator or transducer in various transmembrane signaling systems. The beta and gamma chains are required for the GTPase activity, for replacement of GDP by GTP, and for G protein-effector interaction. From Bos taurus (Bovine).
   2410..2448    +  misc_feature   MCS (fragment): multiple cloning site
   2465..2549    +  CDS            large T antigen (fragment): large T antigen from SV40 (simian virus 40)
   2572..2693    +  polyA_signal   SV40 poly(A) signal: SV40 polyadenylation signal
   2727..3155    -  rep_origin     f1 ori (sequence partly withheld): f1 bacteriophage origin of replication; arrow indicates direction of (+) strand synthesis
   3182..3286    +  promoter       AmpR promoter: bla
   3288..3645    +  promoter       SV40 promoter: SV40 enhancer and early promoter
   3680..4474    +  CDS            NeoR/KanR: aminoglycoside phosphotransferase from Tn5; aph(3')-II (or nptII); confers resistance to neomycin, kanamycin, and G418 (Geneticin®)
   4495..4647    +  CDS            ble (fragment): BLE_KLEPN - Experimental evidence at protein level: Swiss-Prot protein existence level 1. Binding protein with a strong affinity to the bleomycin family of antibiotics. Binds to CL990; an antimitotic-antibiotic compound. From Klebsiella pneumoniae.
   4706..4753    +  polyA_signal   HSV TK poly(A) signal: herpes simplex virus thymidine kinase polyadenylation signal (Cole and Stacy, 1985)
   4844..4860    -  polyA_signal   bGH poly(A) signal (fragment): bovine growth hormone polyadenylation signal
   5082..5670    +  rep_origin     ori: high-copy-number ColE1/pMB1/pBR322/pUC origin of replication
>Addgene plasmid #133856 | pEGFP-GNB1 | addgene full sequence | sequence record 262877 | Addgene NGS Result
TAGTTATTAATAGTAATCAATTACGGGGTCATTAGTTCATAGCCCATATATGGAGTTCCGCGTTACATAA
CTTACGGTAAATGGCCCGCCTGGCTGACCGCCCAACGACCCCCGCCCATTGACGTCAATAATGACGTATG
TTCCCATAGTAACGCCAATAGGGACTTTCCATTGACGTCAATGGGTGGAGTATTTACGGTAAACTGCCCA
CTTGGCAGTACATCAAGTGTATCATATGCCAAGTACGCCCCCTATTGACGTCAATGACGGTAAATGGCCC
GCCTGGCATTATGCCCAGTACATGACCTTATGGGACTTTCCTACTTGGCAGTACATCTACGTATTAGTCA
TCGCTATTACCATGGTGATGCGGTTTTGGCAGTACATCAATGGGCGTGGATAGCGGTTTGACTCACGGGG
ATTTCCAAGTCTCCACCCCATTGACGTCAATGGGAGTTTGTTTTGGCACCAAAATCAACGGGACTTTCCA
AAATGTCGTAACAACTCCGCCCCATTGACGCAAATGGGCGGTAGGCGTGTACGGTGGGAGGTCTATATAA
GCAGAGCTGGTTTAGTGAACCGTCAGATCCGCTAGCGCTACCGGTCGCCACCATGGTGAGCAAGGGCGAG
GAGCTGTTCACCGGGGTGGTGCCCATCCTGGTCGAGCTGGACGGCGACGTAAACGGCCACAAGTTCAGCG
TGTCCGGCGAGGGCGAGGGCGATGCCACCTACGGCAAGCTGACCCTGAAGTTCATCTGCACCACCGGCAA
GCTGCCCGTGCCCTGGCCCACCCTCGTGACCACCCTGACCTACGGCGTGCAGTGCTTCAGCCGCTACCCC
GACCACATGAAGCAGCACGACTTCTTCAAGTCCGCCATGCCCGAAGGCTACGTCCAGGAGCGCACCATCT
TCTTCAAGGACGACGGCAACTACAAGACCCGCGCCGAGGTGAAGTTCGAGGGCGACACCCTGGTGAACCG
CATCGAGCTGAAGGGCATCGACTTCAAGGAGGACGGCAACATCCTGGGGCACAAGCTGGAGTACAACTAC
AACAGCCACAACGTCTATATCATGGCCGACAAGCAGAAGAACGGCATCAAGGTGAACTTCAAGATCCGCC
ACAACATCGAGGACGGCAGCGTGCAGCTCGCCGACCACTACCAGCAGAACACCCCCATCGGCGACGGCCC
CGTGCTGCTGCCCGACAACCACTACCTGAGCACCCAGTCCGCCCTGAGCAAAGACCCCAACGAGAAGCGC
GATCACATGGTCCTGCTGGAGTTCGTGACCGCCGCCGGGATCACTCTCGGCATGGACGAGCTGTACAAGT
CCGGACTCAGATCTCGAGCTCAAGCTTCGAATTCACTAGTGATTGCCGCCACC
[1020 nt withheld, positions 1384-2403]
TAAGAATCGAATTCTGCAGTCGACGGTACCGCGGGCCCGGGATCCACCGGATCTAGATAACTGATCATAA
TCAGCCATACCACATTTGTAGAGGTTTTACTTGCTTTAAAAAACCTCCCACACCTCCCCCTGAACCTGAA
ACATAAAATGAATGCAATTGTTGTTGTTAACTTGTTTATTGCAGCTTATAATGGTTACAAATAAAGCAAT
AGCATCACAAATTTCACAAATAAAGCATTTTTTTCACTGCATTCTAGTTGTGGTTTGTCCAAACTCATCA
ATGTATCTTAACGCGTAAATTGTAAGCGTTAATATTTTGTTAAAATTCGCGTTAAATTTTTGTTAAATCA
GCTCATTTTTTAACCAATAGGCCGAAATCGGCAAAATCCCTTATAAATCAAAAGAATAGACCGAGATAGG
GT
[37 nt withheld, positions 2826-2862]
AAAGAACGTGGACTCCAACGTCAAAGG
[49 nt withheld, positions 2890-2938]
T
[91 nt withheld, positions 2940-3030]
G
[124 nt withheld, positions 3032-3155]
CAGGTGGCACTTTTCGGGGAAATGTGCGCGGAACCCCTATTTGTTTATTTTTCTAAATACATTCAAATAT
GTATCCGCTCATGAGACAATAACCCTGATAAATGCTTCAATAATATTGAAAAAGGAAGAGTCCTGAGGCG
GAAAGAACCAGCTGTGGAATGTGTGTCAGTTAGGGTGTGGAAAGTCCCCAGGCTCCCCAGCAGGCAGAAG
TATGCAAAGCATGCATCTCAATTAGTCAGCAACCAGGTGTGGAAAGTCCCCAGGCTCCCCAGCAGGCAGA
AGTATGCAAAGCATGCATCTCAATTAGTCAGCAACCATAGTCCCGCCCCTAACTCCGCCCATCCCGCCCC
TAACTCCGCCCAGTTCCGCCCATTCTCCGCCCCATGGCTGACTAATTTTTTTTATTTATGCAGAGGCCGA
GGCCGCCTCGGCCTCTGAGCTATTCCAGAAGTAGTGAGGAGGCTTTTTTGGAGGCCTAGGCTTTTGCAAA
GATCGATCAAGAGACAGGATGAGGATCGTTTCGCATGATTGAACAAGATGGATTGCACGCAGGTTCTCCG
GCCGCTTGGGTGGAGAGGCTATTCGGCTATGACTGGGCACAACAGACAATCGGCTGCTCTGATGCCGCCG
TGTTCCGGCTGTCAGCGCAGGGGCGCCCGGTTCTTTTTGTCAAGACCGACCTGTCCGGTGCCCTGAATGA
ACTGCAAGACGAGGCAGCGCGGCTATCGTGGCTGGCCACGACGGGCGTTCCTTGCGCAGCTGTGCTCGAC
GTTGTCACTGAAGCGGGAAGGGACTGGCTGCTATTGGGCGAAGTGCCGGGGCAGGATCTCCTGTCATCTC
ACCTTGCTCCTGCCGAGAAAGTATCCATCATGGCTGATGCAATGCGGCGGCTGCATACGCTTGATCCGGC
TACCTGCCCATTCGACCACCAAGCGAAACATCGCATCGAGCGAGCACGTACTCGGATGGAAGCCGGTCTT
GTCGATCAGGATGATCTGGACGAAGAGCATCAGGGGCTCGCGCCAGCCGAACTGTTCGCCAGGCTCAAGG
CGAGCATGCCCGACGGCGAGGATCTCGTCGTGACCCATGGCGATGCCTGCTTGCCGAATATCATGGTGGA
AAATGGCCGCTTTTCTGGATTCATCGACTGTGGCCGGCTGGGTGTGGCGGACCGCTATCAGGACATAGCG
TTGGCTACCCGTGATATTGCTGAAGAGCTTGGCGGCGAATGGGCTGACCGCTTCCTCGTGCTTTACGGTA
TCGCCGCTCCCGATTCGCAGCGCATCGCCTTCTATCGCCTTCTTGACGAGTTCTTCTGAGCGGGACTCTG
GGGTTCGAAATGACCGACCAAGCGACGCCCAACCTGCCATCACGAGATTTCGATTCCACCGCCGCCTTCT
ATGAAAGGTTGGGCTTCGGAATCGTTTTCCGGGACGCCGGCTGGATGATCCTCCAGCGCGGGGATCTCAT
GCTGGAGTTCTTCGCCCACCCTAGGGGGAGGCTAACTGAAACACGGAAGGAGACAATACCGGAAGGAACC
CGCGCTATGACGGCAATAAAAAGACAGAATAAAACGCACGGTGTTGGGTCGTTTGTTCATAAACGCGGGG
TTCGGTCCCAGGGCTGGCACTCTGTCGATACCCCACCGAGACCCCATTGGGGCCAATACGCCCGCGTTTC
TTCCTTTTCCCCACCCCACCCCCCAAGTTCGGGTGAAGGCCCAGGGCTCGCAGCCAACGTCGGGGCGGCA
GGCCCTGCCATAGCCTCAGGTTACTCATATATACTTTAGATTGATTTAAAACTTCATTTTTAATTTAAAA
GGATCTAGGTGAAGATCCTTTTTGATAATCTCATGACCAAAATCCCTTAACGTGAGTTTTCGTTCCACTG
AGCGTCAGACCCCGTAGAAAAGATCAAAGGATCTTCTTGAGATCCTTTTTTTCTGCGCGTAATCTGCTGC
TTGCAAACAAAAAAACCACCGCTACCAGCGGTGGTTTGTTTGCCGGATCAAGAGCTACCAACTCTTTTTC
CGAAGGTAACTGGCTTCAGCAGAGCGCAGATACCAAATACTGTTCTTCTAGTGTAGCCGTAGTTAGGCCA
CCACTTCAAGAACTCTGTAGCACCGCCTACATACCTCGCTCTGCTAATCCTGTTACCAGTGGCTGCTGCC
AGTGGCGATAAGTCGTGTCTTACCGGGTTGGACTCAAGACGATAGTTACCGGATAAGGCGCAGCGGTCGG
GCTGAACGGGGGGTTCGTGCACACAGCCCAGCTTGGAGCGAACGACCTACACCGAACTGAGATACCTACA
GCGTGAGCTATGAGAAAGCGCCACGCTTCCCGAAGGGAGAAAGGCGGACAGGTATCCGGTAAGCGGCAGG
GTCGGAACAGGAGAGCGCACGAGGGAGCTTCCAGGGGGAAACGCCTGGTATCTTTATAGTCCTGTCGGGT
TTCGCCACCTCTGACTTGAGCGTCGATTTTTGTGATGCTCGTCAGGGGGGCGGAGCCTATGGAAAAACGC
CAGCAACGCGGCCTTTTTACGGTTCCTGGCCTTTTGCTGGCCTTTTGCTCACATGTTCTTTCCTGCGTTA
TCCCCTGATTCTGTGGATAACCGTATTACCGCCATGCAT
